>Addgene plasmid #69258 | pSR47 | depositor full sequence | sequence record 122066 | pSR47 sequence 12454 bps
ATCCGCCAAGCTATCAACTTTGTATAGAAAAGTTGATGCTTTTACATCTCCATCCTAGCTCACTTGTCAT
ACTATTACCGTTCCCATAGTAATTGTACAATGCCCCCGTTTTATCAAGCATTTCTTTTTTTTTTTTGAGA
ATTTTTAAATTAATCAATATCCCGAGTTCTTCCACCTTTTGAGCAAGTCTCGTTGAGGATTGCATTGGTC
CCAGCGCTAACTAGGCGTCAATTCATCCACCTCTCCATTCTCTCTCCCGTTCCAACTGTGTTTTTCTTTG
TCAGCGGCGAATTTTCCACAACCAATCGAGTCCTATTTCTCTTTTTTTCCCCCACCTCCCAATAATTTTA
TTTGCATGTTTTATAAACTCACTTTGTTCAATAATTTATTGATTTTATTTTTTCTATGATTTGAAACTTT
ACATTTTTCCTACTCTTCTATAGCAATACTTTGTCACTTACAATAACCCCCCCCCCCCAGTCTGCCTATA
TTTATTTAGATGTTCTTTATGGCCACCCAATGTATAAACTCTTTTAGTGCATTTGTAGGTTCTTTCTTCA
TCCCACCCAATTCCCCCTCCACCACAAATCCCAGTTTTGATTATTTTAAGCCCATATTTATAAGAAGTAA
ATATATTTATAGATTTTTCTTAGATTATAAGCTCTTCTAGGTTTTCCCTCGTTGAGAAGAATGATCTGAA
AAAGCCTAAATTATAGATTTTTGAAACGTATTGTGTAGAATTTGTATTTATTCGTGAAAGTGGAATAAAG
TTAAAACGGAAAAATGTAGTATTAGTTTTGTGCAAAACATTGGCCCTATAAATGTAGATGTAGGAAAGTC
TGTTTATTCTTGGAAAAATCCCTAATTTTTGTGAAATTGTTTGGTTTGCAGCGGTCGGAAGCAATCTTGA
AAATAATTATCATTTGTAATCACATTTTGGTAATTTATTACGTTTATTTTCTTCATTGATTGGTAGGTAT
ATGTTTTCTTTCGAAAGATGAACAAATGATAGTGAATTGGTGCACCTATAAACGGAAAATATACCTTAAA
CAATTAATGGTTAAAAAATCCACAATGAAGAAAAGATATTAGAAAATTCCGGTTGCTAAGACATTGAAAA
AAACTTGAAAAAAGACTTTGAAAACTTGACAAAATTTGGCACTTTTGAAAAGAACCCATTTAAAACTTAA
AGCATGTACTAAAACGAGAACTTTATTTGAAAATTATTATATGTGTATTGCTGCGCTTGTACATTTAAAA
AAAGGAACCTTTTCAATTGATACTTAAAACAAATAGAAGTTTTTTAATCCATATCCTCAAGCTTCGCAGA
TAAACCCTCAATATGCCAAACTCTAATAAGTAGCAATGTAACATGTTTTTGGCGCTGGTGAGTAGGTACT
AAAAATTTAATAAATGTTTCCGATTTAAAATTTTAGATCTCGTCAGAATCGTTGTCAACGCAGAACTACA
ATTCTGGCATACTTTTGTTATAACGATATCAAATACCAAAGAACTCGTCGAAATTGCATACTTGTTGATG
GAACCATCCGTTCAACTGAACGCCAGCCAGTTTATTACTTAAATGAAAACTAATTTTTCAATTGATGACG
GTTAGTGACTTTAGGTTTCATTTGATCAGCGTAGTTGCTGACACTTAATGGTTCGGGAACATAAAAGAAC
ATGTCGAACACGTACATGACGACTGCTTAAAAGTTGAAAATTTCCCATATCCGTTTCTCATTTTATGTAG
TCTCTTTCAGTGTGGCTACTAACGATTTTGCAATTTTACATTATACAAGTTTGTACAAAAAAGCAGGCTT
GAGCCAATTTATCCAAGTCCTTGTAAAAAGTATTCGAAAATTGTTAACGGATAAAATGTTTATTATAATA
TCAAAAACAATTTGTCAGTTGACCACTTTTTGATATATTTGACAGAAACCGGGATGAATTGGCTCAAAGT
TAGGGCGCCCTTCTATTACAGGGTTTCTGATAACAAACCGGTTATTAACTCCCAACAAGGGATGATTTCA
ATTCATCATGCTCAAATTGACCCAAATTAAGTTACATGACAAATTCATCGCCCTTTTCAACTCTTCTTGG
CTCATCATCTGTTATTCTGTTCCTATTCTGTCTGCACCCTATACCCCTTTGCATACTCTCTCGTCATTCC
TTTCTTGGATAGTGTCTTCTTCTCCCCAGCTCTGCTACTTCTATGACTTGCGCCCGCTGCTTTTCCGCTC
GTTCCTCTCCTCTCTGACGTCTTCTTCTGCTTCTTTTCTCCTTCCTTTTTCCCTTCTCAATCTTCCTCTT
TTTCCCATTTCTGTCAATCATTCGAAGAAGAAGAAGAAGAAGACCCTCATTCATTTCATTTTTTTTTCTG
TCGGTGTGTGCTGCTCGGTTAAGAGTGAGCTCTCTATTCCACGTCTTCTTCTTTTTCTTCTTCGATTCGA
ATCAATCACTCCACCAAAACGCATTCGTTTTTGGGATTCACCCCGCGGTTCGCAATAGGTTTCTTTTTCA
AATTATTAGCGTTATAAATAGAAAAATGGTGGAGTTTCAATAAAAATGATAATTTACAAAGTGTATTTTG
ATTACATGTACTCAAAAAGGTTGAAATTTTTCATACCAGTTTTCCGGAAATCCATCTGATATCATTATCG
TATTTTTCTTTTTAAAAATGTTTTCAAAAAAAAACAAAATATAGCTGGTTATTTGGCACCCTCTAATTAC
CATTTTCCTGTCACACCACACTCTTTTCCTTCTTCCACTTCTTTCCGTTTTCAGCCGCTTCCAACCAAAC
CGATATGAAAGCCGAGCAACAACGATCGATTCCACCCGGCTCGGCGACCTTCCCGTCGCAGGTGAGACTC
AGAAAACTAGAGAAACCGCTCAACTAACTCTTGATATCCGATTTCATTCTTTTCTCTTTTCTTTTTGTTG
AACTTTTCCATATTTCCAGATGCCACGGCCACCACCAAGCACCGAACAAGGAATCACAACGGAATCGGAG
CTTGCGAAGAAAGCTCAAATCACTCCGAACGACGTTTTAGCACTTCCGGGAATCACTCAAGGTATCTTGC
TCCCTTTGGATTTCAGTTTAAAACATAAATTTAGGATTCTTATGCTCCCCATCTGCGAACATCTATAACA
TCGAGTTCACCAAGTTCCAAATCCGTGATCTGGACACTGAGCAAGTGCTTTTCGAGATCGCCAAACCGGA
GAACGATCAGGAGAATGATGAGTCGCCACAGGAGTCGGCAAGATACGTGCGTTATAGATTTGCTCCAAAC
TTTTTGAAACTCAAAACGGTCGGAGCAACTGTGGAATTCAAAGTAGGAGACATCCCAATCCATCATTTCC
GAATGATCGAACGTCACTTCTTCAAAGATCGCCTTCTGAAGTGTTTTGACTTTGAATTCGGATTCTGTAT
TCCGAATTCACGAAACAACTGTGAACATATCTATGAGTTCCCTCAACTCTCTCAACAACTCAGTGAGTCA
TTATTCTAAAAAGTACAATTCAAAAGACTAATCTCTTTTTCAGTGGACGACATGATCAACAATCCAAACG
AGACTCGTTCTGACAGCTTCTATTTCGTCGATAACAAACTCGTCATGCACAACAAAGCCGACTACTCATA
TGATGCATAAATATTTAATACAAAAATGTTCTGGATAATTATTCTGTCGAATAGAAAAAAAACTCCAAAT
GTGATTAAATTCCAATAATTCCTGTCTAGTTTGTTCCTTCCCCTTCCCCTTCTCATGTTCAATGCATTCC
TAAGCTTTTCAGTTCCCCCCTTGTTTCTATATTTTTTCGCTGTCCTGTCACACTCGCTAAAAACACTAAT
CACACGGAAATCTGTTTTCAATAAAAACTCCAACTTTAACTCATTTTCAATTTCAACTGCACGGGTGTAA
AACGACGGCCAGTCCGTAATACGACTCACTTAAGGCCTTGACTAGAGGGTACCAGAGCTCACCTAGGTAT
CTAGATGTGTGTGATTGCTTTTTCACAATCAGTGTTTTCAGGATTATGTGATGAACTAGATCTTCAAGTT
TCGTTACATTTCATATGTTTTCGGAACTCACGAAGTACATATTGGGTATTGTGCTCAAAAAATTCAGCAA
TCAGCTTCGCTCCGCTGACTTTAGAACCCAAAAAAATAGTATGGCCAAACTGACTGTGTTACGATCATTT
CAATTTTTCAATACATATTTAAGATTTCTAAGAGTAAGAAGGTCAAAAACTGTTCTGGAATACATATATA
TTTTTCAGGTTACAATTAGTCAAAAAGTGCACTGAAATATACGTTTTAATTTCACGAATAACCCAATTAG
TTCAATGTATTTTTGGTCAACCAACGTTAAAGTTTGGCTTCCAACCAATTATCATTTCTGATCAACCACA
ATGTTTTTTCTTTATCTGCAAGTTAATTTTTTATTTTTATCCAGATGTTTGGCATATTTTTCAATTCTTC
ACTAGCGCCCACTTCTTGCACTTCCGGCGCCCTGAATCTAATGCATCTGTTGCAAGAATTGAAAGACCAA
TCAACACATTGTTTTCTTCACGAGATACTGAAGAAAATGAATAAAAACAGAGAAAAAGAGCCATGTGATT
AGTGACAACTGTTGCTAACAGATACCATAGCTTGGACTTGGTACGTGATGGCAACGTATGGGTCAACAAA
AATGATTGCAGAGGGGGTGCAAAACAGTCAAGTCGAGAAAATATGAAAAACAGAAAACAAAGAACAGAAA
AATGGGTTTGAGAGTCAGTATAATTTATAAAAGAAAAATTGTACATAGAAATTAACCATTTTTGTAGAAG
AAGTTATTTTTCAAGCATCGTTAAAAATTATTCAAAGCACCTTATTTCATATTTAATTTTAAACATGGTT
AAATGAACAACACGGTGCGCAATCAGGAAAACTTGAAATCTGAAACTGTTGTTGTGATCTTCTTCGCAAC
TGTTCAGATAGCACTAGTGTAATGTTAAGAGTGCGCGAATATAATGGAATATAATGGATCACACCTCCTG
CCATCAGGTAAACGTCTCTGTTATCACATATTTCCAACTATTAAATTTTTACCTTTTACAGTTTTACATT
TTTTTGAAAAAAGTAACTTTTTGTCTTCAAAATCCCTGACGAAAATATCAAATATTTTAATCGAGACTGC
AGAGGAACCGATTGATGATTTGGAAAATCCAGCTTTACCTGTGTAAGAACTGAAAAGTTTCATAACCCTA
GGGTATTCCCAGTTACATTCCCCACTGGCTAACAATAGCACCCAGTTTTTCATCACCTTTCTTCAAATTT
CTCGGCGATTTGTTAAAAACAAAATTTGTGTCCCTTCTCTGATATCTCTATGTCTCTAAACACAAGTTCA
TCGGAAAACGAAGGAGGGTAGGTGTTGGTTGGGCTCCCGAAGTGAAAATAGAAGAGCAAGAATAGAATAT
TAGAGAGAGAGTGCAGAGAGGGCGGGATAGCTCCCGGGATTCCGTTTTCTTCTTCTTTATCTTCAACGAT
GATGTGTGTGCGTGTTGTATAGATTCTGTTGCTCCCCCACAACTCGCTCCGAAGGCTCAATACAATTCAA
TTGATATTGGAGGAGAGCCTACCGGAGTGGGAGGATAAGAAGAAACATAAGAAGAAGAAGAAGAAGAAGC
ATGCTTCTGGTTTTTGATGCTATGAAAACGGCACAAAAAGATGATTGAGGTCCCTTTTCAATACCTTCTC
TCATCTTTCAAATCCCATTGAAACCTAAAACTTCTCACCACGCTTTACCATTGTTCTCCAAAAACTTATA
GCAATGTCTATAACTTTTTTATCTCTGAAAAGCAGTGTTCCATTTTTCTTTTTCCTATTTTATTTCAATT
GTTTCTCACATTTCGTTTGGATTCTTTGCTTGTCAACCAGCTTCTTCTTCCACTTTTACCGTCTAATTTT
CAGGGCAGGGAGCCATCAAACCCACGACCACTAGATCCATCTAGATTAATTAAAATGGATTACAAGGATC
ACGATGGAGACTACAAGGACCACGATGGAATGTCCCGTCGTCGTAAGGCCAACCCAACCAAGCTCTCCGA
GAACGCCAAGAAGCTCGCCAAGGAGGTCGAGAACGGAGGAATGTCCAACCTCCTCACCGTCCACCAAAAC
CTCCCAGCCCTCCCAGTCGACGCCACCTCCGACGAGGTCCGTAAGAACCTCATGGACATGTTCCGTGACC
GTCAAGCCTTCTCCGAGCACACCTGGAAGATGCTCCTCTCCGTCTGCCGTTCCTGGGCCGCCTGGTGCAA
GCTCAACAACCGTAAGTGGTTCCCAGCCGAGCCAGAGGACGTCCGTGACTACCTCCTCTACCTCCAAGCC
CGTGGACTCGCCGTCAAGACCATCCAACAACACCTCGGACAACTCAACATGCTCCACCGTCGTTCCGGAC
TCCCACGTCCATCCGACTCCAACGCCGTCTCCCTCGTCATGCGTCGTATCCGTAAGGTAAGTTTAAACAT
ATATATACTAACTAACCCTGATTATTTAAATTTTCAGGAGAACGTCGACGCCGGAGAGCGTGCCAAGCAA
GCCCTCGCCTTCGAGCGTACCGACTTCGACCAAGTCCGTTCCCTCATGGAGAACTCCGACCGTTGCCAAG
ACATCCGTAACCTCGCCTTCCTCGGAATCGCCTACAACACCCTCCTCCGTATCGCCGAGATCGCCCGTAT
CCGTGTCAAGGACATCTCCCGTACCGACGGAGGACGTATGCTCATCCACATCGGACGTACCAAGACCCTC
GTCTCCACCGCCGGAGTCGAGAAGGCCCTCTCCCTCGGAGTCACCAAGCTCGTCGAGCGTTGGATCTCCG
TCTCCGGAGTCGCCGACGACCCAAACAACTACCTCTTCTGCCGTGTCCGTAAGGTAAGTTTAAACAGTTC
GGTACTAACTAACCATACATATTTAAATTTTCAGAACGGAGTCGCCGCCCCATCCGCCACCTCCCAACTC
TCCACCCGTGCCCTTGAGGGAATCTTCGAGGCCACCCACCGTCTCATCTACGGAGCCAAGGACGACTCCG
GACAACGTTACCTCGCCTGGTCCGGACACTCCGCCCGTGTCGGAGCCGCCCGTGACATGGCCCGTGCCGG
AGTCTCCATCCCAGAGATCATGCAAGCCGGAGGATGGACCAACGTCAACATCGTTATGAACTACATCCGT
AACCTCGACTCCGAGACCGGAGCTATGGTCCGTCTCCTTGAGGACGGAGACTAAGCGGCCGCGATAAATG
CAAAATCCTTTCAAGCATTCCCTTCTTCTCTATCACTCTTCTTTCTTTTTGTCAAAAAATTCTCTCGCTA
ATTTATTTGCTTTTTTAATGTTATTATTTTATGACTTTTTATAGTCACTGAAAAGTTTGCATCTGAGTGA
AGTGAATGCTATCAAAATGTGATTCTGTCTGATGTACTTTCACAATCTCTCTTCAATTCCATTTTGAAGT
GCTTTAAACCCGAAAGGTTGAGAAAAATGCGAGCGCTCAAATATTTGTATTGTGTTCGTTGAGTGACCCA
ACAAAAAGAGGAAACTTTATTGTGCCGCCAAGAAAAAAGTCTCAACTAGTGAGTCGTATTACGTAGCTTG
GCGTAATCATGGTCATAGCTGTTTCCTGCCCGTGACCCAGCTTTCTTGTACAAAGTGGTTTGTTTGTGAG
TTTCAGGAAACTTGTGAATTCGTTCAAACCCTTCAGAATCAGAATAAAAAATGGTGCTTTGTATTTCTTA
AATTTTAATAACTTTTTCACGAGCACTACATTTTAAAATTTTGTAGAAGTTGTCTGTTTGCACCCATTTA
ATTTCAAATGTGTCATAAGTCAACAACTGGCACGTTGAGTATACATAGAAAAGAATGATTTTACCTTTTA
ATATTTTTTTTGTTATAAAAGCTTGCAACATTTTTATTACCTCTATGGATAAAAAACGAAGGCTAGGAGA
AAGAATCTAAAAACTCGGATTAGTTTTTGGATACAAAACAGAAGATTAGAATATTTCCCTTCACGAATTT
TGAGGGTAAAACAATTTTACCGAAGTTTTCAAAGGTTTTTGTTCAAGATTCCATTCATTTTTTTTGAAAT
ACTTCATACACGTGGTGTCAGGTTGTTACGGTTTGACTTACAAATTTTGCCCAAAAAATGAGACGTCAGC
ACGTTTTTAGCCATTTAAATCAGTTAAGAACTCTGTGTCTCAACTCCCGCATTTTTTGTAGATATTTGTA
GATCAAACCGAAATGAGACACTCTGACACCACGAGTTCATATTGTGAAACTCTCTTGAATACTTATCACT
GTGCCAACCCATGTCACACTTTTAAATACATTGAACAGTATAAAAAACTCAGGTCAAAAGTAACATTTGA
TTGATCCCCCCCATTTCCTTCTGAACTTTGCTTCTCCTGTTTTTGCGTCGTTTCGCCATCATCATTAAAG
TGACTCTTGGACTTGAGACTCTAGTTGCTTATCGATTGGTGATTGAAAAAGTAGGAGAAACGAATCTTTT
CATCTACTCCTCTTCTGCACCCGCCTTCTCTTCCTCTTCTTCATCCAGCAGTGCCATTTCTCTTCGGCAG
CAAGAATGGTGTGTAAAGTGATGACGGCGCAGTTTCTTCTGGCACAGGAGTAGCACAGCACAACCTCAGC
AGTAGTTGGAGCAACCCAGCAGCAGCATATTTTCGATACTCATCGAGCACTTGCCGTTGTGTTGTGTCAT
CCGCCAACAAATCAGCAAACAACGTTTTTTATCCCGATCATTATTTTTTTTCCTCGCTCTGGGTTGGACT
TGTCTATGTTTCAATTTTTATTACAAAAATAATGGAAGAAAAACATTTGTTTGAAAATTTTAATCCCTAC
TTTAAAGTTATATTATATATAGAAAATAAGTCTAAAAAATGTTTTATTATTTTTTTAAATTTTATTTAAA
ATTTTGAAAAAAATTTCGTATGGCTGATGTCCCAGACCCATCATTTTTTGTAGTTTTCTGTTTTTCTGAA
AATTTAAATGACCTTCTCCGGTTTTTCTAAGATGACGTCACATTTCAAAAACCCATTGAAACTAATTTTC
AGAAAACGGAAAACTCAATAAAACTAAGCGTGAAATGGAAAAAAAATCATTTAAAAAGTTAGAAAAATTT
AAAAAAAAGATTTCAATTCTACTCGGCCATTGCGATGAATTTTTTATCAATTAACGCTAAATCTGTAAAA
ATTAGATTAAAAACCAAATAATAAAGAAACATACAAGGAATTTCAATTTTAAAAATTGTGTCATCAAACT
TTTTGAGAAACTTCAGTATTAATTTAATTTCATGGAATGCGGTTTTTTCTCTAACTTTTTAACAAAACTA
GGTAGATTAAAAAATTTAAACAAGACCATATATAAGCTACTGTTTCAAATCTACCTCTGTATGTATGTAC
AACAACTCCTTCAAAGTGAACGTATTTGCGAAAAATGGGCTCATCACAGAAGCTCATCATTTTTTACAAC
ATTGTATTATAAACTTGCCAGTGCGTAGCCAGCATTTTATTTAACTTTCTATGAATTTTTGATATTTTTT
GAAAAAGATTTTCTCACATGGTTCTCAATTGAACACTAAAACATAATCTAAAAACTACGAATTTTGAGTT
TAAAGTTTTTCAGTTTTAAAGGTGGAGTAGCGCCAGTAGGGATTTAGTCTAAGTACAATTATAATGACCT
AAAACAACCAAATATCATAACAAAACACTCCGAAAATTTTCAGATTTTTTCATAATTTCGGAGCTTTGGC
AAATTGCCAAATTTTGAAAAATATGAGCTTTTGAGGAAATCCAAAGCAATGTCGCATGTTCCGACCCTTA
CAATGTTTCAATACAAGTAATCAAAACAAAATTAAAATATAAAAAATGTAGAAAAAAATGTTTTTTTTGG
TCGTCTTCCAAAATTATGAGTGGCAAAAACTGAGTAATTGTCATTTTTTGACAGGAAATAAAAAAAATTC
AAAAATTTTTTGAAAATTTTTATTATGATATTTGAATATTTTAGGACCAAAGGAGTGGTTTTTAACAGTT
TCCCCACATGCGCTACTCAACCTTTAAACTTCATCCCCCAACTTTATTATACATAGTTGATAATTCGATG
GTATCAGCTCACTCAAAGGCGGTAATACGGTTATCCACAGAATCAGGGGATAACGCAGGAAAGAACATGT
GAGCAAAAGGCCAGCAAAAGACCAGGAACCGTAAAAAGGCCGCGTTGCTGGCGTTTTTCCATAGGCTCCG
CCCCCCTGACGAGCATCACAAAAATCGACGCTCAAGTCAGAGGTGGCGAAACCCGACAGGACTATAAAGA
TACCAGGCGTTTCCCCCTGGAAGCTCCCTCGTGCGCTCTCCTGTTCCGACCCTGCCGCTTACCGGATACC
TGTCCGCCTTTCTCCCTTCGGGAAGCGTGGCGCTTTCTCATAGCTCACGCTGTAGGTATCTCAGTTCGGT
GTAGGTCGTTCGCTCCAAGCTGGGCTGTGTGCACGAACCCCCCGTTCAGCCCGACCGCTGCGCCTTATCC
GGTAACTATCGTCTTGAGTCCAACCCGGTAAGACACGACTTATCGCCACTGGCAGCAGCCACTGGTAACA
GGATTAGCAGAGCGAGGTATGTAGGCGGTGCTACAGAGTTCTTGAAGTGGTGGCCTAACTACGGCTACAC
TAGAAGGACAGTATTTGGTATCTGCGCTCTGCTGAAGCCAGTTACCTTCGGAAAAAGAGTTGGTAGCTCT
TGATCCGGCAAACAAACCACCGCTGGTAGCGGTGGTTTTTTTGTTTGCAAGCAGCAGATTACGCGCAGAA
AAAAAGGATCTCAAGAAGATCCTTTGATCTTTTCTACGGGGTCTGACGCTCAGTGGAACGAAAACTCACG
TTAAGGGATTTTGGTCATGAGATTATCAAAAAGGATCTTCACCTAGATCCTTTTAAATTAAAAATGAAGT
TTTAAATCAATCTAAAGTATATATGAGTAAACTTGGTCTGACAGTTACCAATGCTTAATCAGTGAGGCAC
CTATCTCAGCGATCTGTCTATTTCGTTCATCCATAGTTGCCTGACTCCCCGTCGTGTAGATAACTACGAT
ACGGGAGGGCTTACCATCTGGCCCCAGTGCTGCAATGATACCGCGAGACCCACGCTCACCGGCTCCAGAT
TTATCAGCAATAAACCAGCCAGCCGGAAGGGCCGAGCGCAGAAGTGGTCCTGCAACTTTATCCGCCTCCA
TCCAGTCTATTAATTGTTGCCGGGAAGCTAGAGTAAGTAGTTCGCCAGTTAATAGTTTGCGCAACGTTGT
TGCCATTGCTACAGGCATCGTGGTGTCACGCTCGTCGTTTGGTATGGCTTCATTCAGCTCCGGTTCCCAA
CGATCAAGGCGAGTTACATGATCCCCCATGTTGTGCAAAAAAGCGGTTAGCTCCTTCGGTCCTCCGATCG
TTGTCAGAAGTAAGTTGGCCGCAGTGTTATCACTCATGGTTATGGCAGCACTGCATAATTCTCTTACTGT
CATGCCATCCGTAAGATGCTTTTCTGTGACTGGTGAGTACTCAACCAAGTCATTCTGAGAATAGTGTATG
CGGCGACCGAGTTGCTCTTGCCCGGCGTCAATACGGGATAATACCGCGCCACATAGCAGAACTTTAAAAG
TGCTCATCATTGGAAAACGTTCTTCGGGGCGAAAACTCTCAAGGATCTTACCGCTGTTGAGATCCAGTTC
GATGTAACCCACTCGTGCACCCAACTGATCTTCAGCATCTTTTACTTTCACCAGCGTTTCTGGGTGAGCA
AAAACAGGAAGGCAAAATGCCGCAAAAAAGGGAATAAGGGCGACACGGAAATGTTGAATACTCATACTCT
TCCTTTTTCAATATTATTGAAGCATTTATCAGGGTTATTGTCTCATGAGCGGATACATATTTGAATGTAT
TTAGAAAAATAAACAAATAGGGGTTCCGCGCACATTTCCCCGAAAAGTGCCACCTGACGTCTAAGAAACC
ATTATTATCATGACATTAACCTATAAAAATAGGCGTATCACGAGGCCCTTTCGTCTCGCGCGTTTCGGTG
ATGACGGTGAAAACCTCTGACACATGCAGCTCCCGGAGACGGTCACAGCTTGTCTGTAAGCGGATGCCGG
GAGCAGACAAGCCCGTCAGGGCGCGTCAGCGGGTGTTGGCGGGTGTCGGGGCTGGCTTAACTATGCGGCA
TCAGAGCAGATTGTACTGAGAGTGCACCATATGCGGTGTGAAATACCGCACAGATGCGTAAGGAGAAAAT
ACCGCATCAGGCGCCATTCGCCATTCAGGCTGCGCAACTGTTGGGAAGGGCGATCGGTGCGGGCCTCTTC
GCTATTACGCCAGCTGGCGAAAGGGGGATGTGCTGCAAGGCGATTAAGTTGGGTAACGCCAGGG
Features (pLannotate 1.2.2; 16 found; start..end, strand, type, name):
     15..35      +  protein_bind   attB4: mutant version of attB; core recombination site for the Gateway® BP reaction BP Clonase™
   1795..1819    +  protein_bind   attB1: mutant version of attB; recombination site for the Gateway® BP reaction BP Clonase™
   2677..2694    -  misc_feature   P element 5' end (fragment): No description available
   2805..3647    +  CDS            unc-119: UN119_CAEEL - Experimental evidence at protein level: Swiss-Prot protein existence level 1. Myristoyl-binding protein that acts as a cargo adapter: specifically binds the myristoyl moiety of a subset of N-terminally myristoylated proteins and is required for their localization. Plays a key role in ciliary membrane localization of proteins. Required for the establishment or function of the nervous system. From Caenorhabditis elegans.
   3916..3933    -  CDS            lacZα (fragment): LacZα fragment of β-galactosidase; lacZ fragment
   6050..6124    +  CDS            EGL-13 NLS: nuclear localization signal from the C. elegans EGL-13 transcription factor (Lyssenko et al., 2007)
   6131..7261    +  CDS            cre: RECR_BPP1 - Experimental evidence at protein level: Swiss-Prot protein existence level 1. Catalyzes site-specific recombination between two 34-base- pair LOXP sites. Its role is to maintain the phage genome as a monomeric unit-copy plasmid in the lysogenic state. From Escherichia phage P1 (Bacteriophage P1).
   7278..7601    +  terminator     tbb-2 terminator: tbb-2; transcription terminator for the C. elegans tubulin beta-2 gene
   7665..7689    -  protein_bind   attB2: mutant version of attB; recombination site for the Gateway® BP reaction BP Clonase™
   8566..8583    -  CDS            Rac1 (fragment): human Rac family small GTPase 1
  10276..10864   -  rep_origin     ori: high-copy-number ColE1/pMB1/pBR322/pUC origin of replication
  11035..11895   -  CDS            AmpR: β-lactamase; bla; confers resistance to ampicillin, carbenicillin, and related antibiotics
  11896..12000   -  promoter       AmpR promoter: bla
  12095..12130   +  CDS            rop (fragment): Rop protein, which maintains plasmids at low copy number; rop
  12232..12331   +  misc_feature   bom (fragment): basis of mobility region from pBR322
  12337..12454   -  CDS            lacZα (fragment): LacZα fragment of β-galactosidase; lacZ fragment
