[The description below was written by a language model from this plasmid's Addgene catalogue record and pLannotate feature annotations shown in this document.]
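Description:
pSR47 is a C. elegans MosSCI (Mos1-mediated single-copy insertion) targeting plasmid built on the pCFJ355 backbone. It is designed to place a muscle-expressed Cre recombinase transgene at the ttTi14024 Mos1 site on chromosome X. The plasmid totals 12,454 bp and is propagated in E. coli as a high-copy plasmid through a ColE1/pUC-type origin, with ampicillin selection from the β-lactamase gene and its promoter. The annotated unc-119 coding sequence is the worm marker used in MosSCI vectors, allowing integrants to be recognised by rescue of the unc-119 mutant phenotype. The genomic homology arms that would direct recombination at the target locus are not called out in the feature table. Several very short hits (P element end, Rac1, lacZα, rop and bom fragments) appear to be backbone remnants or spurious matches.

The payload, assembled by Gibson cloning, is a Cre coding sequence of about 1.1 kb, codon-optimised for C. elegans and of bacteriophage P1 origin, although the catalogue lists the species as nematode. It lies immediately downstream of an annotated EGL-13 nuclear localisation signal, apparently as an N-terminal fusion, and is followed by the tbb-2 terminator. The record gives myo-3 as the promoter. It is not annotated in the table but presumably occupies the unannotated region upstream of the NLS. Gateway attB4, attB1 and attB2 sites are also annotated, with attB2 lying just downstream of the tbb-2 terminator.

Once integrated as a single copy, the transgene should supply Cre under the myo-3 (muscle myosin) promoter to recombine loxP-flanked alleles or reporters. This fits the tissue-specific gene inactivation or activation used in the associated study of cell-cycle exit during muscle differentiation.
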