Addgene plasmid #69258: pSR47
Purpose: pmyo-3::CRE for integration on ttTi14024, Chr X
Depositing lab: Sander van den Heuvel. Depositing organization: Utrecht University. Publication: G1/S Inhibitors and the SWI/SNF Complex Control Cell-Cycle Exit during Muscle Differentiation. Ruijtenberg S, van den Heuvel S. Cell. 2015 Jul 16;162(2):300-13. doi: 10.1016/j.cell.2015.06.013. Epub 2015 Jul 2. PubMed 26144318.
Backbone
  Vector backbone: pCFJ355
  Backbone manufacturer: Erik Jorgensen
  Backbone size w/o insert (bp): 8941
  Total vector size (bp): 12454
  Vector type: Worm Expression, Cre/Lox ; MosSCI
Growth in bacteria
  Bacterial resistance: Ampicillin, 100 μg/mL
  Growth temperature: 37°C
  Growth strain: DH5alpha
  Copy number: High Copy
Gene/Insert
  Gene/Insert name: Cre recombinase (alt name: Cre recombinase)
  Species: C. elegans (nematode)
  Insert size (bp): 1134
  Mutation: codon-optimzed index 1.0
  Promoter: myo-3
  Cloning method: Gibson Cloning
  Sequencing primers: 5′ M13 forward; 3′ N/A
Terms and licenses: Academic/Nonprofit Terms; Industry Terms: Not Available to Industry
How to cite: pSR47 was a gift from Sander van den Heuvel (Addgene plasmid # 69258 ; http://n2t.net/addgene:69258 ; RRID:Addgene_69258)
