>Addgene plasmid #69258 | pSR47 | addgene partial sequence | sequence record 125184 | M13-F20 5'-TGTAAAACGACGGCCAGT-3'
GATTATGTGATGAACTAGATCTTCAAGTTTCGTTACATTTCATATGTTTTCGGAACTCACGAAGTACATA
TTGGGTATTGTGCTCAAAAAATTCAGCAATCAGCTTCGCTCCGCTGACTTTAGAACCCAAAAAAATAGTA
TGGCCAAACTGACTGTGTTACGATCATTTCAATTTTTCAATACATATTTAAGATTTCTAAGAGTAAGAAG
GTCAAAAACTGTTCTGGAATACATATATATTTTTCAGGTTACAATTAGTCAAAAAGTGCACTGAAATATA
CGTTTTAATTTCACGAATAACCCAATTAGTTCAATGTATTTTTGGTCAACCAACGTTAAAGTTTGGCTTC
CAACCAATTATCATTTCTGATCAACCACAATGTTTTTTCTTTATCTGCAAGTTAATTTTTTATTTTTATC
CAGATGTTTGGCATATTTTTCAATTCTTCACTAGCGCCCACTTCTTGCACTTCCGGCGCCCTGAATCTAA
TGCATCTGTTGCAAGAATTGAAAGACCAATCAACACATTGTTTTCTTC
