>Addgene plasmid #69258 | pSR47 | addgene partial sequence | sequence record 127448 | M13-Rev 5'-CAGGAAACAGCTATGACC-3'
TAGTTGAGACTTTTTTCTTGGCGGCACAATAAAGTTTCCTCTTTTTGTTGGGTCACTCAACGAACACAAT
ACAAATATTTGAGCGCTCGCATTTTTCTCAACCTTTCGGGTTTAAAGCACTTCAAAATGGAATTGAAGAG
AGATTGTGAAAGTACATCAGACAGAATCACATTTTGATAGCATTCACTTCACTCAGATGCAAACTTTTCA
GTGACTATAAAAAGTCATAAAATAATAACATTAAAAAAGCAAATAAATTAGCGAGAGAATTTTTTGACAA
AAAGAAAGAAGAGTGATAGAGAAGAAGGGAATGCTTGAAAGGATTTTGCATTTATCGCGGCCGCTTAGTC
TCCGTCCTCAAGGAGACGGACCATAGCTCCGGTCTCGGAGTCGAGGTTACGGATGTAGTTCATAACGATG
TTGACGTTGGTCCATCCTCCGGCTTGCATGATCTCTGGGATGGAGACTCCGGCACGGGCCATGTCACGGG
CGGCTCCGACACGGGCGGAGTGTCCGGACCAGGCGAGGTAACGTTGTCCGGAGTCGTCCTTGGCTCCGTA
GATGAGACGGTGGGTGGCCTCGAAGATTCCCTCAAGGGCACGGGTGGAGAGTTGGGAGGTGGCGGATGGG
GCGGCGACTCCGTTCTGAAAATTTAAATATGTATGGTTAGTTAGTACCGAACTGTTTAAACTTACCTTAC
GGACACGGCAGAAGAGGTAGTTGTTTGGGTCGTCGGCGACTCCGGAGACGGAGATCC
